>Addgene plasmid #91542 | pHH0103_CSK-1/1 | addgene full sequence | sequence record 192602 | Addgene NGS Result
TAAAAATAGGCGTATCACGAGGCCCTTTCGTCTTCAAGAATTCCCGACACCATCGAATGGTGCAAAACCT
TTCGCGGTATGGCATGATAGCGCCCGGAAGAGAGTCAATTCAGGGTGGTGAATGTGAAACCAGTAACGTT
ATACGATGTCGCAGAGTATGCCGGTGTCTCTTATCAGACCGTTTCCCGCGTGGTGAACCAGGCCAGCCAC
GTTTCTGCGAAAACGCGGGAAAAAGTGGAAGCGGCGATGGCGGAGCTGAATTACATTCCCAACCGCGTGG
CACAACAACTGGCGGGCAAACAGTCGTTGCTGATTGGCGTTGCCACCTCCAGTCTGGCCCTGCACGCGCC
GTCGCAAATTGTCGCGGCGATTAAATCTCGCGCCGATCAACTGGGTGCCAGCGTGGTGGTGTCGATGGTA
GAACGAAGCGGCGTCGAAGCCTGTAAAGCGGCGGTGCACAATCTTCTCGCGCAACGCGTCAGTGGGCTGA
TCATTAACTATCCGCTGGATGACCAGGATGCCATTGCTGTGGAAGCTGCCTGCACTAATGTTCCGGCGTT
ATTTCTTGATGTCTCTGACCAGACACCCATCAACAGTATTATTTTCTCCCATGAAGACGGTACGCGACTG
GGCGTGGAGCATCTGGTCGCATTGGGTCACCAGCAAATCGCGCTGTTAGCGGGCCCATTAAGTTCTGTCT
CGGCGCGTCTGCGTCTGGCTGGCTGGCATAAATATCTCACTCGCAATCAAATTCAGCCGATAGCGGAACG
GGAAGGCGACTGGAGTGCCATGTCCGGTTTTCAACAAACCATGCAAATGCTGAATGAGGGCATCGTTCCC
ACTGCGATGCTGGTTGCCAACGATCAGATGGCGCTGGGCGCAATGCGCGCCATTACCGAGTCCGGGCTGC
GCGTTGGTGCGGATATCTCGGTAGTGGGATACGACGATACCGAAGACAGCTCATGTTATATCCCGCCGTT
AACCACCATCAAACAGGATTTTCGCCTGCTGGGGCAAACCAGCGTGGACCGCTTGCTGCAACTCTCTCAG
GGCCAGGCGGTGAAGGGCAATCAGCTGTTGCCCGTCTCACTGGTGAAAAGAAAAACCACCCTGGCGCCCA
ATACGCAAACCGCCTCTCCCCGCGCGTTGGCCGATTCATTAATGCAGCTGGCACGACAGGTTTCCCGACT
GGAAAGCGGGCAGTGAGCGCAACGCAATTAATGTAAGTTAGCTCACTCATTAGGCACAATTCTCATGTTT
GACAGCTTATCATCGACTGCACGGTGCACCAATGCTTCTGGCGTCAGGCAGCCATCGGAAGCTGTGGTAT
GGCTGTGCAGGTCGTAAATCACTGCATAATTCGTGTCGCTCAAGGCGCACTCCCGTTCTGGATAATGTTT
TTTGCGCCGACATCATAACGGTTCTGGCAAATATTCTGAAATGAGCTGTTGACAATTAATCATCGGCTCG
TATAATGTGTGGAATTGTGAGCGGATAACAATTTCACACAGGAAACAGCCAGTCCGTTTAGGTGTTTTCA
CGAGCACTTCACCAACAAGGACCATAGATTATGAAAATCGAAGAACACCATCACCATCACCATTCCAGCG
GTAAGCTTATGTCCCCTATACTAGGTTATTGGAAAATTAAGGGCCTTGTGCAACCCACTCGACTTCTTTT
GGAATATCTTGAAGAAAAATATGAAGAGCATTTGTATGAGCGCGATGAAGGTGATAAATGGCGAAACAAA
AAGTTTGAATTGGGTTTGGAGTTTCCCAATCTTCCTTATTATATTGATGGTGATGTTAAATTAACACAGT
CTATGGCCATCATACGTTATATAGCTGACAAGCACAACATGTTGGGTGGTTGTCCAAAAGAGCGTGCAGA
GATTTCAATGCTTGAAGGAGCGGTTTTGGATATTAGATACGGTGTTTCGAGAATTGCATATAGTAAAGAC
TTTGAAACTCTCAAAGTTGATTTTCTTAGCAAGCTACCTGAAATGCTGAAAATGTTCGAAGATCGTTTAT
GTCATAAAACATATTTAAATGGTGATCATGTAACCCATCCTGACTTCATGTTGTATGACGCTCTTGATGT
TGTTTTATACATGGACCCAATGTGCCTGGATGCGTTCCCAAAATTAGTTTGTTTTAAAAAACGTATTGAA
GCTATCCCACAAATTGATAAGTACTTGAAATCCAGCAAGTATATAGCATGGCCTTTGCAGGGCTGGCAAG
CCACGTTTGGTGGTGGCGACCATCCTCCAAAATCGGATCTGGAAGTTCTGTTCCAGGGGCCCCTGTCCAG
CGGTCTGGTTCCGCGTGGTTCCGGTACCGCGGCCCAGCCGGCCACCGAATGCATTGCCAAATACAACTTC
CATGGTACGGCAGAACAGGATCTGCCGTTCTGTAAAGGTGATGTTCTGACCATTGTCGCCGTTACCAAAG
ATCCGAACTGGTACAAAGCCAAAAACAAAGTTGGTCGTGAAGGTATCATTCCAGCCAACTATGTCCAGAA
ACGTGAAGCGGCCGCATA
[142 nt withheld, positions 2539-2680]
C
[98 nt withheld, positions 2682-2779]
AGTTTGTACTGGTGACGAAACTCAGTGTCTAGCTAGAGTGGC
[149 nt withheld, positions 2822-2970]
T
[41 nt withheld, positions 2972-3012]
T
[62 nt withheld, positions 3014-3075]
A
[35 nt withheld, positions 3077-3111]
CCTCCCTCAATCGGTTGAATGTCGCCCTTTTGTCTTTGGCGCTGGTAAACCATATGAA
[86 nt withheld, positions 3170-3255]
T
[54 nt withheld, positions 3257-3310]
CTAGCGCCGCCCTATACCTTGTCTGCCTCCCCGCGTTGCGTCGCGGTGCATGGAGCCGGGCCACCTCGAC
CTGAATGGAAGCCGGCGGCACCTCGCTAACGGATTCACCACTCCAAGAATTGGAGCCAATCAATTCTTGC
GGAGAACTGTGAATGCGCAAACCAACCCTTGGCAGAACATATCCATCGCGTCCGCCATCTCCAGCAGCCG
CACGCGGCGCATCTCGGGCAGCGTTGGGTCCTGGCCACGGGTGCGCATGATCGTGCTCCTGTCGTTGAGG
ACCCGGCTAGGCTGGCGGGGTTGCCTTACTGGTTAGCAGAATGAATCACCGATACGCGAGCGAACGTGAA
GCGACTGCTGCTGCAAAACGTCTGCGACCTGAGCAACAACATGAATGGTCTTCGGTTTCCGTGTTTCGTA
AAGTCTGGAAACGCGGAAGTCAGCGCCCTGCACCATTATGTTCCGGATCTGCATCGCAGGATGCTGCTGG
CTACCCTGTGGAACACCTACATCTGTATTAACGAAGCGCTGGCATTGACCCTGAGTGATTTTTCTCTGGT
CCCGCCGCATCCATACCGCCAGTTGTTTACCCTCACAACGTTCCAGTAACCGGGCATGTTCATCATCAGT
AACCCGTATCGTGAGCATCCTCTCTCGTTTCATCGGTATCATTACCCCCATGAACAGAAATCCCCCTTAC
ACGGAGGCATCAGTGACCAAACAGGAAAAAACCGCCCTTAACATGGCCCGCTTTATCAGAAGCCAGACAT
TAACGCTTCTGGAGAAACTCAACGAGCTGGACGCGGATGAACAGGCAGACATCTGTGAATCGCTTCACGA
CCACGCTGATGAGCTTTACCGCAGGATCCGCGAAATTGTAAGCGTTAATATTTTGTTAAAATTCGCGTTA
AATTTTTGTTAAATCAGCTCATTTTTTAACCAATAGGCCGAAATCGGCAAAATCCCTTATAAATCAAAAG
AATAGACCGAGATAGGGT
[37 nt withheld, positions 4309-4345]
AAAGAACGTGGACTCCAACGTCAAAGG
[49 nt withheld, positions 4373-4421]
T
[91 nt withheld, positions 4423-4513]
G
[124 nt withheld, positions 4515-4638]
CGCGGATCCTGCCTCGCGCGTTTCGGTGATGACGGTGAAAACCTCTGACACATGCAGCTCCCGGAGACGG
TCACAGCTTGTCTGTAAGCGGATGCCGGGAGCAGACAAGCCCGTCAGGGCGCGTCAGCGGGTGTTGGCGG
GTGTCGGGGCGCAGCCATGACCCAGTCACGTAGCGATAGCGGAGTGTATACTGGCTTAACTATGCGGCAT
CAGAGCAGATTGTACTGAGAGTGCACCATATGCGGTGTGAAATACCGCACAGATGCGTAAGGAGAAAATA
CCGCATCAGGCGCTCTTCCGCTTCCTCGCTCACTGACTCGCTGCGCTCGGTCGTTCGGCTGCGGCGAGCG
GTATCAGCTCACTCAAAGGCGGTAATACGGTTATCCACAGAATCAGGGGATAACGCAGGAAAGAACATGT
GAGCAAAAGGCCAGCAAAAGGCCAGGAACCGTAAAAAGGCCGCGTTGCTGGCGTTTTTCCATAGGCTCCG
CCCCCCTGACGAGCATCACAAAAATCGACGCTCAAGTCAGAGGTGGCGAAACCCGACAGGACTATAAAGA
TACCAGGGTTTCCCCCTGGAAGCTCCCTCGTGCGCTCTCCTGTTCCGACCCTGCCGCTTACCGGATACCT
GTCCGCCTTTCTCCCTTCGGGAAGCGTGGCGCTTTCTCATAGCTCACGCTGTAGGTATCTCAGTTCGGTG
TAGGTCGTTCGCTCCAAGCTGGGCTGTGTGCACGAACCCCCCGTTCAGCCCGACCGCTGCGCCTTATCCG
GTAACTATCGTCTTGAGTCCAACCCGGTAAGACACGACTTATCGCCACTGGCAGCAGCCACTGGTAACAG
GATTAGCAGAGCGAGGTATGTAGGCGGTGCTACAGAGTTCTTGAAGTGGTGGCCTAACTACGGCTACACT
AGAAGGACAGTATTTGGTATCTGCGCTCTGCTGAAGCCAGTTACCTTCGGAAAAAGAGTTGGTAGCTCTT
GATCCGGCAAACAAACCACCGCTGGTAGCGGTGGTTTTTTTGTTTGCAAGCAGCAGATTACGCGCAGAAA
AAAAGGATCTCAAGAAGATCCTTTGATCTTTTCTACGGGGTCTGACGCTCAGTGGAACGAAAACTCACGT
TAAGGGATTTTGGTCATGAGATTATCAAAAAGGATCTTCACCTAGATCCTTTTAAATTAAAAATGAAGTT
TTAAATCAATCTAAAGTATATATGAGTAAACTTGGTCTGACAGTTACCAATGCTTAATCAGTGAGGCACC
TATCTCAGCGATCTGTCTATTTCGTTCATCCATAGTTGCCTGACTCCCCGTCGTGTAGATAACTACGATA
CGGGAGGGCTTACCATCTGGCCCCAGTGCTGCAATGATACCGCGAGACCCACGCTCACCGGCTCCAGATT
TATCAGCAATAAACCAGCCAGCCGGAAGGGCCGAGCGCAGAAGTGGTCCTGCAACTTTATCCGCCTCCAT
CCAGTCTATTAATTGTTGCCGGGAAGCTAGAGTAAGTAGTTCGCCAGTTAATAGTTTGCGCAACGTTGTT
GCCATTGCTGCAGGCATCGTGGTGTCACGCTCGTCGTTTGGTATGGCTTCATTCAGCTCCGGTTCCCAAC
GATCAAGGCGAGTTACATGATCCCCCATGTTGTGCAAAAAAGCGGTTAGCTCCTTCGGTCCTCCGATCGT
TGTCAGAAGTAAGTTGGCCGCAGTGTTATCACTCATGGTTATGGCAGCACTGCATAATTCTCTTACTGTC
ATGCCATCCGTAAGATGCTTTTCTGTGACTGGTGAGTACTCAACCAAGTCATTCTGAGAATAGTGTATGC
GGCGACCGAGTTGCTCTTGCCCGGCGTCAACACGGGATAATACCGCGCCACATAGCAGAACTTTAAAAGT
GCTCATCATTGGAAAACGTTCTTCGGGGCGAAAACTCTCAAGGATCTTACCGCTGTTGAGATCCAGTTCG
ATGTAACCCACTCGTGCACCCAACTGATCTTCAGCATCTTTTACTTTCACCAGCGTTTCTGGGTGAGCAA
AAACAGGAAGGCAAAATGCCGCAAAAAAGGGAATAAGGGCGACACGGAAATGTTGAATACTCATACTCTT
CCTTTTTCAATATTATTGAAGCATTTATCAGGGTTATTGTCTCATGAGCGGATACATATTTGAATGTATT
TAGAAAAATAAACAAATAGGGGTTCCGCGCACATTTCCCCGAAAAGTGCCACCTGACGTCTAAGAAACCA
TTATTATCATGACATTAACCTA
Features (pLannotate 1.2.2; 21 found; start..end, strand, type, name):
     46..123     +  promoter       lacIq promoter: lacI (mutant); In the lacIq allele, a single base change in the promoter boosts expression of the lacI gene about 10-fold.
    124..1206    +  CDS            lacI: lac repressor; lacI; The lac repressor binds to the lac operator to inhibit transcription in E. coli. This inhibition can be relieved by adding lactose or isopropyl-β-D-thiogalactopyranoside (IPTG).
   1219..1240    +  protein_bind   CAP binding site: CAP binding activates transcription in the presence of cAMP. E. coli catabolite activator protein
   1259..1276    +  promoter       tet promoter (fragment): E. coli promoter for tetracycline efflux protein gene
   1449..1477    +  promoter       tac promoter: strong E. coli promoter; hybrid between the trp and lac UV5 promoters
   1485..1501    +  protein_bind   lac operator: The lac repressor binds to the lac operator to inhibit transcription in E. coli. This inhibition can be relieved by adding lactose or isopropyl-β-D-thiogalactopyranoside (IPTG). lac repressor encoded by lacI
   1586..1603    +  CDS            6xHis: 6xHis affinity tag
   1619..2272    +  CDS            GST26_SCHJA: Experimental evidence at protein level: Swiss-Prot protein existence level 1. GST isoenzymes appear to play a central role in the parasite detoxification system. Other functions are also suspected including a role in increasing the solubility of haematin in the parasite gut. From Schistosoma japonicum (Blood fluke).
   2339..2527    +  CDS            CSK (fragment): CSK_HUMAN - Experimental evidence at protein level: Swiss-Prot protein existence level 1. Non-receptor tyrosine-protein kinase that plays an important role in the regulation of cell growth, differentiation, migration and immune response. Phosphorylates tyrosine residues located in the C- terminal tails of Src-family kinases (SFKs) including LCK, SRC, HCK, FYN, LYN, CSK or YES1. Upon tail phosphorylation, Src-family members engage in intramolecular interactions between the phosphotyrosine tail and the SH2 domain that result in an inactive conformation. To inhibit SFKs, CSK is recruited to the p
   2543..2590    +  terminator     fd terminator (sequence withheld): central terminator from bacteriophage fd (Otsuka and Kunisawa, 1982)
   2595..2807    +  CDS            M13 gene III (fragment) (sequence partly withheld): pIII; III; minor coat protein
   2822..3292    +  CDS            M13 gene III (fragment) (sequence partly withheld): pIII; III; minor coat protein
   3314..3384    +  CDS            TcR (fragment): tetracycline efflux protein; tet; confers resistance to tetracycline
   3626..4006    -  CDS            YPB1_ECOLX: Protein predicted: Swiss-Prot protein existence level 4. From Escherichia coli.
   4023..4174    +  CDS            rop (fragment): Rop protein, which maintains plasmids at low copy number; rop
   4210..4638    -  rep_origin     f1 ori (sequence partly withheld): f1 bacteriophage origin of replication; arrow indicates direction of (+) strand synthesis
   4647..4686    +  CDS            rop (fragment): Rop protein, which maintains plasmids at low copy number; rop
   4788..4928    +  misc_feature   bom: basis of mobility region from pBR322
   5114..5701    -  rep_origin     ori: high-copy-number ColE1/pMB1/pBR322/pUC origin of replication
   5872..6732    -  CDS            AmpR: β-lactamase; bla; confers resistance to ampicillin, carbenicillin, and related antibiotics
   6733..6837    -  promoter       AmpR promoter: bla
