[The description below was written by a language model from this plasmid's Addgene catalogue record and pLannotate feature annotations shown in this document.]
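Description:
pHH0103_CSK-1/1 is a bacterial expression plasmid of about 6.9 kb, built on the pHH0103 backbone, for producing and purifying the SH3 domain of human CSK, a non-receptor tyrosine kinase that negatively regulates Src-family kinases. The insert, listed as 227 bp and cloned between SfiI and NotI sites, is annotated as a CSK fragment lying directly downstream of a 6xHis tag and Schistosoma japonicum glutathione S-transferase. The layout indicates an N-terminally His- and GST-tagged fusion protein suitable for affinity purification on nickel or glutathione resins. The "1/1" in the name presumably marks this as the only SH3 domain in CSK, though the record does not explain the numbering.

Expression is driven by the strong hybrid tac promoter with an adjacent lac operator. The plasmid also carries lacI under the lacIq promoter, so transcription is repressed until it is induced with IPTG. A bacteriophage fd terminator follows the insert.

The backbone appears to derive from a pBR322-type phagemid. It contains fragments of M13 gene III downstream of the terminator, remnants of the tetracycline resistance gene and its promoter, a bom site, and a rop gene interrupted by an f1 origin. These look like non-functional leftovers from a phage-display vector rather than parts of the expression cassette. The plasmid replicates from a ColE1/pMB1-family origin, is catalogued as low copy, and is selected with ampicillin through β-lactamase. The f1 origin could in principle allow single-stranded DNA production with helper phage. The construct belongs to a collection made for a systematic analysis of the binding specificities of human SH3 domains.
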