Addgene plasmid #91542: pHH0103_CSK-1/1
Purpose: Protein expression and purification of human SH3 domain construct CSK-1/1
Depositing lab: Sachdev Sidhu. Depositing organization: University of Toronto. Publication: Comprehensive Analysis of the Human SH3 Domain Family Reveals a Wide Variety of Non-canonical Specificities. Teyra J, Huang H, Jain S, Guan X, Dong A, Liu Y, Tempel W, Min J, Tong Y, Kim PM, Bader GD, Sidhu SS. Structure. 2017 Oct 3;25(10):1598-1610.e3. doi: 10.1016/j.str.2017.07.017. Epub 2017 Sep 7. PubMed 28890361.
Backbone
  Vector backbone: pHH0103
  Vector type: Bacterial Expression
Growth in bacteria
  Bacterial resistance: Ampicillin, 100 μg/mL
  Growth temperature: 37°C
  Growth strain: DH5alpha
  Copy number: Low Copy
Gene/Insert
  Gene/Insert name: CSK-1/1
  Species: H. sapiens (human)
  Insert size (bp): 227
  Entrez Gene: CSK
  Cloning method: Restriction Enzyme; 5′ cloning site Sfi1 (unknown if destroyed); 3′ cloning site Not1 (unknown if destroyed)
Terms and licenses: Academic/Nonprofit Terms; Industry Terms: Not Available to Industry
How to cite: pHH0103_CSK-1/1 was a gift from Sachdev Sidhu (Addgene plasmid # 91542 ; http://n2t.net/addgene:91542 ; RRID:Addgene_91542)
