>Addgene plasmid #91542 | pHH0103_CSK-1/1 | depositor partial sequence | sequence record 176030 | insert sequence
GGTACCGAATTCGGATCCGCGCGCTGACCGAATGCATTGCCAAATACAACTTCCATGGTACGGCAGAACA
GGATCTGCCGTTCTGTAAAGGTGATGTTCTGACCATTGTCGCCGTTACCAAAGATCCGAACTGGTACAAA
GCCAAAAACAAAGTTGGTCGTGAAGGTATCATTCCAGCCAACTATGTCCAGAAACGTGAAGCGGCCGCTA
GCTAAGTCGACGAGCTC
